Addgene plasmid #155214: pCDNA3.1-Muc2D1D2D3cysD1
Purpose: Expresses human MUC2 residues 21-1397
Depositing lab: Deborah Fass. Depositing organization: Weizmann Institute of Science. Publication: Assembly Mechanism of Mucin and von Willebrand Factor Polymers. Javitt G, Khmelnitsky L, Albert L, Bigman LS, Elad N, Morgenstern D, Ilani T, Levy Y, Diskin R, Fass D. Cell. 2020 Oct 29;183(3):717-729.e16. doi: 10.1016/j.cell.2020.09.021. Epub 2020 Oct 7. PubMed 33031746.
Backbone
  Vector backbone: pcDNA3.1
Growth in bacteria
  Bacterial resistance: Ampicillin, 100 μg/mL
  Growth temperature: 37°C
  Growth strain: DH5alpha ; XL1
  Copy number: High Copy
Gene/Insert
  Gene/Insert name: Muc2 D1D2D3cysD1
  Species: H. sapiens (human)
  Entrez Gene: MUC2 (a.k.a. MLP, MUC-2, SMUC)
  Tag / fusion protein: 6xHistadine (C terminal on insert)
Terms and licenses: Academic/Nonprofit Terms; Industry Terms: Not Available to Industry
How to cite: pCDNA3.1-Muc2D1D2D3cysD1 was a gift from Deborah Fass (Addgene plasmid # 155214 ; http://n2t.net/addgene:155214 ; RRID:Addgene_155214)
