[The description below was written by a language model from this plasmid's Addgene catalogue record and pLannotate feature annotations shown in this document.]
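Description:
pCDNA3.1-Muc2D1D2D3cysD1 is a 9.7 kb mammalian expression plasmid built on the pcDNA3.1 backbone that encodes an amino-terminal segment of the human intestinal gel-forming mucin MUC2, residues 21–1397, covering the D1, D2 and D3 assemblies and the first CysD domain. It is maintained in E. coli through a high-copy ColE1/pUC-type origin with ampicillin selection (AmpR with its own bla promoter). It also carries an f1 origin. A neomycin phosphotransferase gene driven by the SV40 early promoter and terminated by an SV40 poly(A) signal should permit G418 selection of transfected mammalian cells.

The open reading frame sits downstream of the CMV immediate-early enhancer and promoter, with a T7 promoter in between, and is followed by the bovine growth hormone polyadenylation signal. Because the insert begins at residue 21, the native MUC2 signal peptide appears to have been omitted. The feature table shows a short fragment of human QSOX1 immediately upstream of the mucin sequence, which probably supplies a substitute secretion signal, although the record does not state this. The automated annotation matched the mucin coding region to the rat Muc2 entry, but the catalogue identifies it as human, so that label most likely reflects homology-based matching. A C-terminal 6xHis tag is listed in the catalogue fields for affinity purification, though it is not separately annotated in the table.

The plasmid is intended for recombinant production of the MUC2 amino-terminal region in mammalian cells. It was deposited with a study of how mucin and von Willebrand factor polymers assemble.
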