Features (pLannotate 1.2.2; 21 found; start..end, strand, type, name):
      1..380     +  enhancer       CMV enhancer: human cytomegalovirus immediate early enhancer
    381..584     +  promoter       CMV promoter: human cytomegalovirus (CMV) immediate early promoter
    580..613     +  LTR            5' LTR (truncated) (fragment): truncated 5' long terminal repeat (LTR) from HIV-1
    629..647     +  promoter       T7 promoter: promoter for bacteriophage T7 RNA polymerase
    701..790     +  CDS            QSOX1 (fragment): QSOX1_HUMAN - Also known as QSCN6 From Homo sapiens (Human).
    794..4921    +  CDS            Muc2 (fragment): MUC2_RAT - Experimental evidence at protein level: Swiss-Prot protein existence level 1. Coats the epithelia of the intestines, airways, and other mucus membrane-containing organs. Thought to provide a protective, lubricating barrier against particles and infectious agents at mucosal surfaces. Major constituent of both the inner and outer mucus layers of the colon and may play a role in excluding bacteria from the inner mucus layer (By similarity). From Rattus norvegicus (Rat).
   5019..5243    +  polyA_signal   bGH poly(A) signal: bovine growth hormone polyadenylation signal
   5247..5268    +  promoter       SV40 promoter (fragment): SV40 enhancer and early promoter
   5289..5717    +  rep_origin     f1 ori (sequence partly withheld): f1 bacteriophage origin of replication; arrow indicates direction of (+) strand synthesis
   5731..6060    +  promoter       SV40 promoter: SV40 enhancer and early promoter
   6127..6918    +  CDS            neo: KKA2_KLEPN - Also known as kan, nptII. Experimental evidence at protein level: Swiss-Prot protein existence level 1. Resistance to kanamycin, neomycin, paromomycin, ribostamycin, butirosin and gentamicin B. From Klebsiella pneumoniae.
   6942..7100    +  CDS            ble (fragment): BLE_KLEPN - Experimental evidence at protein level: Swiss-Prot protein existence level 1. Binding protein with a strong affinity to the bleomycin family of antibiotics. Binds to CL990; an antimitotic-antibiotic compound. From Klebsiella pneumoniae.
   7095..7216    +  polyA_signal   SV40 poly(A) signal: SV40 polyadenylation signal
   7289..7305    -  protein_bind   lac operator: The lac repressor binds to the lac operator to inhibit transcription in E. coli. This inhibition can be relieved by adding lactose or isopropyl-β-D-thiogalactopyranoside (IPTG). lac repressor encoded by lacI
   7313..7343    -  promoter       lac promoter: promoter for the E. coli lac operon
   7358..7379    -  protein_bind   CAP binding site: CAP binding activates transcription in the presence of cAMP. E. coli catabolite activator protein
   7392..7484    -  CDS            lacI (fragment): lac repressor; lacI; The lac repressor binds to the lac operator to inhibit transcription in E. coli. This inhibition can be relieved by adding lactose or isopropyl-β-D-thiogalactopyranoside (IPTG).
   7667..8255    -  rep_origin     ori: high-copy-number ColE1/pMB1/pBR322/pUC origin of replication
   8426..9286    -  CDS            AmpR: β-lactamase; bla; confers resistance to ampicillin, carbenicillin, and related antibiotics
   9287..9391    -  promoter       AmpR promoter: bla
   9450..9502    -  misc_feature   bom (fragment): basis of mobility region from pBR322
>Addgene plasmid #155214 | pCDNA3.1-Muc2D1D2D3cysD1 | addgene full sequence | sequence record 310434 | Addgene NGS Result
GACATTGATTATTGACTAGTTATTAATAGTAATCAATTACGGGGTCATTAGTTCATAGCCCATATATGGA
GTTCCGCGTTACATAACTTACGGTAAATGGCCCGCCTGGCTGACCGCCCAACGACCCCCGCCCATTGACG
TCAATAATGACGTATGTTCCCATAGTAACGCCAATAGGGACTTTCCATTGACGTCAATGGGTGGAGTATT
TACGGTAAACTGCCCACTTGGCAGTACATCAAGTGTATCATATGCCAAGTACGCCCCCTATTGACGTCAA
TGACGGTAAATGGCCCGCCTGGCATTATGCCCAGTACATGACCTTATGGGACTTTCCTACTTGGCAGTAC
ATCTACGTATTAGTCATCGCTATTACCATGGTGATGCGGTTTTGGCAGTACATCAATGGGCGTGGATAGC
GGTTTGACTCACGGGGATTTCCAAGTCTCCACCCCATTGACGTCAATGGGAGTTTGTTTTGGCACCAAAA
TCAACGGGACTTTCCAAAATGTCGTAACAACTCCGCCCCATTGACGCAAATGGGCGGTAGGCGTGTACGG
TGGGAGGTCTATATAAGCAGAGCTCTCTGGCTAACTAGAGAACCCACTGCTTACTGGCTTATCGAAATTA
ATACGACTCACTATAGGGAGACCCAAGCTGGCTAGCGTTTAAACTTAAGCTTGGTACCGAGCTCGGATCC
ATGAGGAGGTGCAACAGCGGCTCCGGGCCGCCGCCGTCGCTGCTGCTGCTGCTGTGGCTGCTCGCGGTTC
CCGGCGCTAACGCGGCCCCGTCGGAGCTCCAGACAGAGGGCAGAACCCGAAACCACGGCCACAACGTCTG
CAGCACCTGGGGCAACTTCCACTACAAGACCTTCGACGGGGACGTCTTCCGCTTCCCCGGCCTCTGCGAC
TACAACTTCGCCTCCGACTGCCGAGGCTCCTACAAGGAATTTGCTGTGCACCTGAAGCGGGGTCCGGGCC
AGGCTGAGGCCCCCGCCGGGGTGGAGTCCATCCTGCTGACCATCAAGGATGACACCATCTACCTCACCCG
CCACCTGGCTGTGCTTAACGGGGCCGTGGTCAGCACCCCGCACTACAGCCCCGGGCTGCTCATTGAGAAG
AGCGATGCCTACACCAAAGTCTACTCCCGCGCCGGCCTCACCCTCATGTGGAACCGGGAGGATGCACTCA
TGCTGGAGCTGGACACTAAGTTCCGGAACCACACCTGTGGCCTCTGCGGGGACTACAACGGCCTGCAGAG
CTATTCAGAATTCCTCTCTGACGGCGTGCTCTTCAGTCCCCTGGAGTTTGGGAACATGCAGAAGATCAAC
CAGCCCGATGTGGTGTGTGAGGATCCCGAGGAGGAGGTGGCCCCCGCATCCTGCTCCGAGCACCGCGCCG
AGTGTGAGAGGCTGCTGACCGCCGAGGCCTTCGCGGACTGTCAGGACCTGGTGCCGCTGGAGCCGTATCT
GCGCGCCTGCCAGCAGGACCGCTGCCGGTGCCCGGGCGGTGACACCTGCGTCTGCAGCACCGTGGCCGAG
TTCTCCCGCCAGTGCTCCCACGCCGGCGGCCGGCCCGGGAACTGGAGGACCGCCACGCTCTGCCCCAAGA
CCTGCCCCGGGAACCTGGTGTACCTGGAGAGCGGCTCGCCCTGCATGGACACCTGCTCACACCTGGAGGT
GAGCAGCCTGTGCGAGGAGCACCGCATGGACGGCTGTTTCTGCCCAGAAGGCACCGTATATGACGACATC
GGGGACAGTGGCTGCGTTCCTGTGAGCCAGTGCCACTGCAGGCTGCACGGACACCTGTACACACCGGGCC
AGGAGATCACCAATGACTGCGAGCAGTGTGTCTGTAACGCTGGCCGCTGGGTGTGCAAAGACCTGCCCTG
CCCCGGCACCTGTGCCCTGGAAGGCGGCTCCCACATCACCACCTTCGATGGGAAGACGTACACCTTCCAC
GGGGACTGCTACTATGTCCTGGCCAAGGGTGACCACAACGATTCCTATGCTCTCCTGGGCGAGCTGGCCC
CCTGTGGCTCCACAGACAAGCAGACCTGCCTGAAGACGGTGGTGCTGCTGGCTGACAAGAAGAAGAATGT
GGTGGTCTTCAAGTCCGATGGCAGTGTACTGCTCAACGAGCTGCAGGTGAACCTGCCCCACGTGACCGCG
AGCTTCTCTGTCTTCCGCCCGTCTTCCTACCACATCATGGTGAGCATGGCCATTGGCGTCCGGCTGCAGG
TGCAGCTGGCCCCAGTCATGCAACTCTTTGTGACACTGGACCAGGCCTCCCAGGGGCAGGTGCAGGGCCT
CTGCGGGAACTTCAACGGCCTGGAAGGTGACGACTTCAAGACGGCCAGCGGGCTGGTGGAGGCCACGGGG
GCCGGCTTTGCCAACACCTGGAAGGCACAGTCAAGCTGCCATGACAAGCTGGACTGGTTGGACGATCCCT
GCTCCCTGAACATCGAGAGCGCCAACTACGCCGAGCACTGGTGCTCCCTCCTGAAGAAGACAGAGACCCC
CTTTGGCAGGTGCCACTCGGCTGTGGACCCTGCTGAGTATTACAAGAGGTGCAAATATGACACGTGTAAC
TGTCAGAACAATGAGGACTGCCTGTGCGCCGCCCTGTCCTCCTACGCGCGCGCCTGCACCGCCAAGGGCG
TCATGCTGTGGGGCTGGCGGGAGCATGTCTGCAACAAGGATGTGGGCTCCTGCCCCAACTCGCAGGTCTT
CCTGTACAACCTGACCACCTGCCAGCAGACCTGCCGCTCCCTCTCCGAGGCCGACAGCCACTGTCTCGAG
GGCTTTGCGCCTGTGGACGGCTGCGGCTGCCCTGACCACACCTTCCTGGACGAGAAGGGCCGCTGCGTAC
CCCTGGCCAAGTGCTCCTGTTACCACCGCGGTCTCTACCTGGAGGCGGGGGATGTGGTCGTCAGGCAGGA
AGAACGATGTGTGTGCCGGGATGGGAGGCTGCACTGTAGGCAGATCCGGCTGATCGGCCAGAGCTGCACG
GCCCCAAAGATCCACATGGACTGCAGCAACCTGACTGCACTGGCCACCTCGAAGCCCCGAGCCCTCAGCT
GCCAGACGCTGGCCGCCGGCTATTACCACACAGAGTGTGTCAGTGGCTGTGTGTGCCCCGACGGGCTGAT
GGATGACGGCCGGGGTGGCTGTGTGGTGGAGAAGGAATGCCCTTGCGTCCATAACAACGACCTGTATTCT
TCCGGCGCCAAGATCAAGGTGGACTGCAATACCTGCACCTGCAAGAGAGGACGCTGGGTGTGCACCCAGG
CTGTGTGCCATGGCACCTGCTCCATTTACGGGAGTGGCCACTACATCACCTTTGATGGGAAGTACTACGA
CTTTGACGGACACTGCTCCTACGTGGCTGTTCAGGACTACTGCGGCCAGAACTCCTCACTGGGCTCATTC
AGCATCATCACCGAGAACGTCCCCTGTGGCACTACGGGCGTCACCTGCTCCAAGGCCATTAAGATCTTCA
TGGGGAGGACGGAGCTGAAGTTGGAAGACAAGCACCGTGTGGTGATCCAGCGTGATGAGGGTCACCACGT
GGCCTACACCACGCGGGAGGTGGGCCAGTACCTGGTGGTGGAGTCCAGCACGGGCATCATCGTCATCTGG
GACAAGAGGACCACCGTGTTCATCAAGCTGGCTCCCTCCTACAAGGGCACCGTGTGTGGCCTGTGTGGGA
ACTTTGACCACCGCTCCAACAACGACTTCACCACGCGGGACCACATGGTGGTGAGCAGCGAGCTGGACTT
CGGGAACAGCTGGAAGGAGGCCCCCACCTGCCCAGATGTGAGCACCAACCCCGAGCCCTGCAGCCTGAAC
CCGCACCGCCGCTCCTGGGCCGAGAAGCAGTGCAGCATCCTCAAAAGCAGCGTGTTCAGCATCTGCCACA
GCAAGGTGGACCCCAAGCCCTTCTACGAGGCCTGTGTGCACGACTCGTGCTCCTGTGACACGGGTGGGGA
CTGTGAGTGCTTCTGCTCTGCCGTGGCCTCCTACGCCCAGGAGTGTACCAAAGAGGGGGCCTGCGTGTTC
TGGAGGACGCCGGACCTGTGCCCCATATTCTGCGACTACTACAACCCTCCGCATGAGTGTGAGTGGCACT
ATGAGCCATGTGGGAACCGGAGCTTCGAGACCTGCAGGACCATCAACGGCATCCACTCCAACATCTCCGT
GTCCTACCTGGAGGGCTGCTACCCCCGGTGCCCCAAGGACAGGCCCATCTATGAGGAGGATCTGAAGAAG
TGTGTCACTGCAGACAAGTGTGGCTGCTATGTCGAGGACACCCACTACCCACCTGGAGCATCGGTTCCCA
CCGAGGAGACCTGCAAGTCCTGCGTGTGTACCAACTCCTCCCAAGTCGTCTGCAGGCCGGAGGAAGGAAA
GATTCTTAACCAGACCCAGGATGGCGCCTTCTGCTACTGGGAGATCTGTGGCCCCAACGGGACGGTGGAG
AAGCACTTCAACATCTGTTCCATTACGACACGCCCGTCCACCCTGACCACCTTCACCACCATCACCCTCC
CCACCACCCCCACCTCCTTCACCACTACCACCACCACCACCACCCCGACCTCCAGCACAGTTTTATCAAC
AACTCCGAAGCTGTGCTGCCTCTGGTCTGACTGGATCAATGAGGACCACCCCAGCAGTGGCAGCGACGAC
GGTGACCGAGAAACATTTGATGGGGTCTGCGGGGCCCCTGAGGACATCGAGTGCAGGTCGGTCAAGGATC
CCCACCTCAGCTTGGAGCAGCTAGGCCAGAAGGTGCAGTGTGATGTCTCTGTTGGGTTCATTTGCAAGAA
TGAAGACCAGTTTGGAAATGGACCATTTGGACTGTGTTACGACTACAAGATACGTGTCAATTGTTGCTGG
CCCATGGATAAGTGTATCACCCACCATCATCACCATCATTGAGAATTCTGCAGATATCCAGCACAGTGGC
GGCCGCTCGAGTCTAGAGGGCCCGTTTAAACCCGCTGATCAGCCTCGACTGTGCCTTCTAGTTGCCAGCC
ATCTGTTGTTTGCCCCTCCCCCGTGCCTTCCTTGACCCTGGAAGGTGCCACTCCCACTGTCCTTTCCTAA
TAAAATGAGGAAATTGCATCGCATTGTCTGAGTAGGTGTCATTCTATTCTGGGGGGTGGGGTGGGGCAGG
ACAGCAAGGGGGAGGATTGGGAAGACAATAGCAGGCATGCTGGGGATGCGGTGGGCTCTATGGCTTCTGA
GGCGGAAAGAACCAGCTGGGGCTCTAGGGGGTATCCCC
[124 nt withheld, positions 5289-5412]
C
[91 nt withheld, positions 5414-5504]
A
[49 nt withheld, positions 5506-5554]
CCTTTGACGTTGGAGTCCACGTTCTTT
[37 nt withheld, positions 5582-5618]
ACCCTATCTCGGTCTATTCTTTTGATTTATAAGGGATTTTGCCGATTTCGGCCTATTGGTTAAAAAATGA
GCTGATTTAACAAAAATTTAACGCGAATTAATTCTGTGGAATGTGTGTCAGTTAGGGTGTGGAAAGTCCC
CAGGCTCCCCAGCAGGCAGAAGTATGCAAAGCATGCATCTCAATTAGTCAGCAACCAGGTGTGGAAAGTC
CCCAGGCTCCCCAGCAGGCAGAAGTATGCAAAGCATGCATCTCAATTAGTCAGCAACCATAGTCCCGCCC
CTAACTCCGCCCATCCCGCCCCTAACTCCGCCCAGTTCCGCCCATTCTCCGCCCCATGGCTGACTAATTT
TTTTTATTTATGCAGAGGCCGAGGCCGCCTCTGCCTCTGAGCTATTCCAGAAGTAGTGAGGAGGCTTTTT
TGGAGGCCTAGGCTTTTGCAAAAAGCTCCCGGGAGCTTGTATATCCATTTTCGGATCTGATCAAGAGACA
GGATGAGGATCGTTTCGCATGATTGAACAAGATGGATTGCACGCAGGTTCTCCGGCCGCTTGGGTGGAGA
GGCTATTCGGCTATGACTGGGCACAACAGACAATCGGCTGCTCTGATGCCGCCGTGTTCCGGCTGTCAGC
GCAGGGGCGCCCGGTTCTTTTTGTCAAGACCGACCTGTCCGGTGCCCTGAATGAACTGCAGGACGAGGCA
GCGCGGCTATCGTGGCTGGCCACGACGGGCGTTCCTTGCGCAGCTGTGCTCGACGTTGTCACTGAAGCGG
GAAGGGACTGGCTGCTATTGGGCGAAGTGCCGGGGCAGGATCTCCTGTCATCTCACCTTGCTCCTGCCGA
GAAAGTATCCATCATGGCTGATGCAATGCGGCGGCTGCATACGCTTGATCCGGCTACCTGCCCATTCGAC
CACCAAGCGAAACATCGCATCGAGCGAGCACGTACTCGGATGGAAGCCGGTCTTGTCGATCAGGATGATC
TGGACGAAGAGCATCAGGGGCTCGCGCCAGCCGAACTGTTCGCCAGGCTCAAGGCGCGCATGCCCGACGG
CGAGGATCTCGTCGTGACCCATGGCGATGCCTGCTTGCCGAATATCATGGTGGAAAATGGCCGCTTTTCT
GGATTCATCGACTGTGGCCGGCTGGGTGTGGCGGACCGCTATCAGGACATAGCGTTGGCTACCCGTGATA
TTGCTGAAGAGCTTGGCGGCGAATGGGCTGACCGCTTCCTCGTGCTTTACGGTATCGCCGCTCCCGATTC
GCAGCGCATCGCCTTCTATCGCCTTCTTGACGAGTTCTTCTGAGCGGGACTCTGGGGTTCGAAATGACCG
ACCAAGCGACGCCCAACCTGCCATCACGAGATTTCGATTCCACCGCCGCCTTCTATGAAAGGTTGGGCTT
CGGAATCGTTTTCCGGGACGCCGGCTGGATGATCCTCCAGCGCGGGGATCTCATGCTGGAGTTCTTCGCC
CACCCCAACTTGTTTATTGCAGCTTATAATGGTTACAAATAAAGCAATAGCATCACAAATTTCACAAATA
AAGCATTTTTTTCACTGCATTCTAGTTGTGGTTTGTCCAAACTCATCAATGTATCTTATCATGTCTGTAT
ACCGTCGACCTCTAGCTAGAGCTTGGCGTAATCATGGTCATAGCTGTTTCCTGTGTGAAATTGTTATCCG
CTCACAATTCCACACAACATACGAGCCGGAAGCATAAAGTGTAAAGCCTGGGGTGCCTAATGAGTGAGCT
AACTCACATTAATTGCGTTGCGCTCACTGCCCGCTTTCCAGTCGGGAAACCTGTCGTGCCAGCTGCATTA
ATGAATCGGCCAACGCGCGGGGAGAGGCGGTTTGCGTATTGGGCGCTCTTCCGCTTCCTCGCTCACTGAC
TCGCTGCGCTCGGTCGTTCGGCTGCGGCGAGCGGTATCAGCTCACTCAAAGGCGGTAATACGGTTATCCA
CAGAATCAGGGGATAACGCAGGAAAGAACATGTGAGCAAAAGGCCAGCAAAAGGCCAGGAACCGTAAAAA
GGCCGCGTTGCTGGCGTTTTTCCATAGGCTCCGCCCCCCTGACGAGCATCACAAAAATCGACGCTCAAGT
CAGAGGTGGCGAAACCCGACAGGACTATAAAGATACCAGGCGTTTCCCCCTGGAAGCTCCCTCGTGCGCT
CTCCTGTTCCGACCCTGCCGCTTACCGGATACCTGTCCGCCTTTCTCCCTTCGGGAAGCGTGGCGCTTTC
TCATAGCTCACGCTGTAGGTATCTCAGTTCGGTGTAGGTCGTTCGCTCCAAGCTGGGCTGTGTGCACGAA
CCCCCCGTTCAGCCCGACCGCTGCGCCTTATCCGGTAACTATCGTCTTGAGTCCAACCCGGTAAGACACG
ACTTATCGCCACTGGCAGCAGCCACTGGTAACAGGATTAGCAGAGCGAGGTATGTAGGCGGTGCTACAGA
GTTCTTGAAGTGGTGGCCTAACTACGGCTACACTAGAAGAACAGTATTTGGTATCTGCGCTCTGCTGAAG
CCAGTTACCTTCGGAAAAAGAGTTGGTAGCTCTTGATCCGGCAAACAAACCACCGCTGGTAGCGGTGGTT
TTTTTGTTTGCAAGCAGCAGATTACGCGCAGAAAAAAAGGATCTCAAGAAGATCCTTTGATCTTTTCTAC
GGGGTCTGACGCTCAGTGGAACGAAAACTCACGTTAAGGGATTTTGGTCATGAGATTATCAAAAAGGATC
TTCACCTAGATCCTTTTAAATTAAAAATGAAGTTTTAAATCAATCTAAAGTATATATGAGTAAACTTGGT
CTGACAGTTACCAATGCTTAATCAGTGAGGCACCTATCTCAGCGATCTGTCTATTTCGTTCATCCATAGT
TGCCTGACTCCCCGTCGTGTAGATAACTACGATACGGGAGGGCTTACCATCTGGCCCCAGTGCTGCAATG
ATACCGCGAGACCCACGCTCACCGGCTCCAGATTTATCAGCAATAAACCAGCCAGCCGGAAGGGCCGAGC
GCAGAAGTGGTCCTGCAACTTTATCCGCCTCCATCCAGTCTATTAATTGTTGCCGGGAAGCTAGAGTAAG
TAGTTCGCCAGTTAATAGTTTGCGCAACGTTGTTGCCATTGCTACAGGCATCGTGGTGTCACGCTCGTCG
TTTGGTATGGCTTCATTCAGCTCCGGTTCCCAACGATCAAGGCGAGTTACATGATCCCCCATGTTGTGCA
AAAAAGCGGTTAGCTCCTTCGGTCCTCCGATCGTTGTCAGAAGTAAGTTGGCCGCAGTGTTATCACTCAT
GGTTATGGCAGCACTGCATAATTCTCTTACTGTCATGCCATCCGTAAGATGCTTTTCTGTGACTGGTGAG
TACTCAACCAAGTCATTCTGAGAATAGTGTATGCGGCGACCGAGTTGCTCTTGCCCGGCGTCAATACGGG
ATAATACCGCGCCACATAGCAGAACTTTAAAAGTGCTCATCATTGGAAAACGTTCTTCGGGGCGAAAACT
CTCAAGGATCTTACCGCTGTTGAGATCCAGTTCGATGTAACCCACTCGTGCACCCAACTGATCTTCAGCA
TCTTTTACTTTCACCAGCGTTTCTGGGTGAGCAAAAACAGGAAGGCAAAATGCCGCAAAAAAGGGAATAA
GGGCGACACGGAAATGTTGAATACTCATACTCTTCCTTTTTCAATATTATTGAAGCATTTATCAGGGTTA
TTGTCTCATGAGCGGATACATATTTGAATGTATTTAGAAAAATAAACAAATAGGGGTTCCGCGCACATTT
CCCCGAAAAGTGCCACCTGACGTCGACGGATCGGGAGATCTCCCGATCCCCTATGGTGCACTCTCAGTAC
AATCTGCTCTGATGCCGCATAGTTAAGCCAGTATCTGCTCCCTGCTTGTGTGTTGGAGGTCGCTGAGTAG
TGCGCGAGCAAAATTTAAGCTACAACAAGGCAAGGCTTGACCGACAATTGCATGAAGAATCTGCTTAGGG
TTAGGCGTTTTGCGCTGCTTCGCGATGTACGGGCCAGATATACGCGTT
